Addgene plasmid #66348: GPR26-Tango
Purpose: Expression of G protein-coupled receptors for PRESTO-Tango: parallel receptorome expression and screening via transcriptional output, with transcriptional activation following arrestin translocation
Depositing lab: Bryan Roth. Depositing organization: University of North Carolina at Chapel Hill. Publication: PRESTO-Tango as an open-source resource for interrogation of the druggable human GPCRome. Kroeze WK, Sassano MF, Huang XP, Lansu K, McCorvy JD, Giguere PM, Sciaky N, Roth BL. Nat Struct Mol Biol. 2015 May;22(5):362-9. doi: 10.1038/nsmb.3014. Epub 2015 Apr 20. PubMed 25895059.
Backbone
  Vector backbone: empty Tango
  Backbone size w/o insert (bp): 6632
  Vector type: Mammalian Expression
  Selectable markers: Neomycin (select with G418)
Growth in bacteria
  Bacterial resistance: Ampicillin, 100 μg/mL
  Growth temperature: 37°C
  Growth strain: DH5alpha
  Copy number: High Copy
Gene/Insert
  Gene/Insert name: GPR26
  Species: H. sapiens (human)
  Insert size (bp): 1011
  Entrez Gene: GPR26
  Promoter: CMV
  Tag / fusion protein: FLAG (N terminal on backbone)
  Cloning method: Restriction Enzyme; 5′ cloning site NotI (not destroyed); 3′ cloning site XhoI (unknown if destroyed)
  Sequencing primers: 5′ CMV-F; 3′ Tet-R
Terms and licenses: Academic/Nonprofit Terms; Industry Terms: Not Available to Industry
Depositor comments: Please note: Most of the PRESTO-Tango vectors do not contain the XhoI cut site downstream of the tTA sequence and instead carry an XbaI site. If you need to perform an XhoI digest we recommend sequencing with a forward primer at the C-terminus of tTA to determine which of the two sites is present. Suggested primer: 5-gagctccacttagacggcgagg-3. Original backbone was pcDNA3.1(+). These plasmids were generated as part of the Illuminating the Druggable Genome (IDG) program sponsored by the NIH Common Fund. The goal of this program is to identify, gather, and distribute information and resources for proteins that currently are not well-studied yet belong to commonly drug-targeted protein families: protein kinases, non-olfactory G-protein coupled receptors (GPCRs), and ion channels. The IDG program is designed to develop fundamental research tools for understudied proteins, elucidate their function, and disseminate the IDG-related resources and data to the greater scientific community.
How to cite: GPR26-Tango was a gift from Bryan Roth (Addgene plasmid # 66348 ; http://n2t.net/addgene:66348 ; RRID:Addgene_66348)
