[The description below was written by a language model from this plasmid's Addgene catalogue record.]
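Description:
GPR26-Tango is a mammalian expression plasmid from the PRESTO-Tango collection, built on an "empty Tango" backbone that was itself derived from pcDNA3.1(+). It is propagated as a high-copy plasmid in E. coli under ampicillin selection. It also carries a neomycin resistance marker, so transfected mammalian cells can be selected with G418. The insert is the human GPR26 coding sequence, about 1 kb, placed in a backbone of roughly 6.6 kb and expressed from the CMV promoter. GPR26 is an understudied G protein-coupled receptor. The backbone supplies an N-terminal FLAG tag, which is generally useful for detecting the expressed receptor.

The construct is designed for an assay that reads out receptor activation as transcription following arrestin translocation. The depositor's notes place a tTA (tetracycline transactivator) sequence downstream of the receptor. In the general Tango design, the receptor is fused at its C-terminus to this transcription factor through a protease-cleavable linker. Recruitment of a protease-tagged arrestin to the activated receptor then releases tTA to drive a reporter gene in the host cell line. The record does not itemise the linker, the cleavage site or any other fusion modules, so those details are not confirmed for this plasmid.

The receptor was cloned using NotI at the 5′ end and nominally XhoI at the 3′ end. The depositor cautions that most vectors in this series carry an XbaI site rather than XhoI downstream of tTA, so the site present in a given clone should be checked by sequencing. The plasmid was produced under a programme that develops tools for poorly characterised druggable proteins. It is intended for parallel ligand screening across the GPCR family.
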