>Addgene plasmid #66348 | GPR26-Tango | depositor partial sequence | sequence record 113309 | empty Tango
GACGGATCGGGAGATCTCCCGATCCCCTATGGTGCACTCTCAGTACAATCTGCTCTGATGCCGCATAGTT
AAGCCAGTATCTGCTCCCTGCTTGTGTGTTGGAGGTCGCTGAGTAGTGCGCGAGCAAAATTTAAGCTACA
ACAAGGCAAGGCTTGACCGACAATTGCATGAAGAATCTGCTTAGGGTTAGGCGTTTTGCGCTGCTTCGCG
ATGTACGGGCCAGATATACGCGTTGACATTGATTATTGACTAGTTATTAATAGTAATCAATTACGGGGTC
ATTAGTTCATAGCCCATATATGGAGTTCCGCGTTACATAACTTACGGTAAATGGCCCGCCTGGCTGACCG
CCCAACGACCCCCGCCCATTGACGTCAATAATGACGTATGTTCCCATAGTAACGCCAATAGGGACTTTCC
ATTGACGTCAATGGGTGGAGTATTTACGGTAAACTGCCCACTTGGCAGTACATCAAGTGTATCATATGCC
AAGTACGCCCCCTATTGACGTCAATGACGGTAAATGGCCCGCCTGGCATTATGCCCAGTACATGACCTTA
TGGGACTTTCCTACTTGGCAGTACATCTACGTATTAGTCATCGCTATTACCATGGTGATGCGGTTTTGGC
AGTACATCAATGGGCGTGGATAGCGGTTTGACTCACGGGGATTTCCAAGTCTCCACCCCATTGACGTCAA
TGGGAGTTTGTTTTGGCACCAAAATCAACGGGACTTTCCAAAATGTCGTAACAACTCCGCCCCATTGACG
CAAATGGGCGGTAGGCGTGTACGGTGGGAGGTCTATATAAGCAGAGCTCTCTGGCTAACTAGAGAACCCA
CTGCTTACTGGCTTATCGAAATTAATACGACTCACTATAGGGAGACCCAAGCTGGCTAGCGTTTAAACTT
AAGCTTGGTACCGAGCTCGGATCCACTAGTCCAGTGTGGTGGAATTCTGCAGATATCCAGCACAGTGGCG
GCCGCGCCACCATGAAGACGATCATCGCCCTGAGCTACATCTTCTGCCTGGTATTCGCCGACTACAAGGA
CGATGATGACGCCAGCATCGATACCGGTGGACGCACCCCACCCAGCCTGGGTCCCCAAGATGAGTCCTGC
ACCACCGCCAGCTCCTCCCTGGCCAAGGACACTTCATCGACCGGTGAGAACCTGTACTTCCAGCTAAGAT
TAGATAAAAGTAAAGTGATTAACAGCGCATTAGAGCTGCTTAATGAGGTCGGAATCGAAGGTTTAACAAC
CCGTAAACTCGCCCAGAAGCTAGGTGTAGAGCAGCCTACATTGTATTGGCATGTAAAAAATAAGCGGGCT
TTGCTCGACGCCTTAGCCATTGAGATGTTAGATAGGCACCATACTCACTTTTGCCCTTTAGAAGGGGAAA
GCTGGCAAGATTTTTTACGTAATAACGCTAAAAGTTTTAGATGTGCTTTACTAAGTCATCGCGATGGAGC
AAAAGTACATTTAGGTACACGGCCTACAGAAAAACAGTATGAAACTCTCGAAAATCAATTAGCCTTTTTA
TGCCAACAAGGTTTTTCACTAGAGAATGCATTATATGCACTCAGCGCTGTGGGGCATTTTACTTTAGGTT
GCGTATTGGAAGATCAAGAGCATCAAGTCGCTAAAGAAGAAAGGGAAACACCTACTACTGATAGTATGCC
GCCATTATTACGACAAGCTATCGAATTATTTGATCACCAAGGTGCAGAGCCAGCCTTCTTATTCGGCCTT
GAATTGATCATATGCGGATTAGAAAAACAACTTAAATGTGAAAGTGGGTCCGCGTACAGCCGCGCGCGTA
CGAAAAACAATTACGGGTCTACCATCGAGGGCCTGCTCGATCTCCCGGACGACGACGCCCCCGAAGAGGC
GGGGCTGGCGGCTCCGCGCCTGTCCTTTCTCCCCGCGGGACACACGCGCAGACTGTCGACGGCCCCCCCG
ACCGATGTCAGCCTGGGGGACGAGCTCCACTTAGACGGCGAGGACGTGGCGATGGCGCATGCCGACGCGC
TAGACGATTTCGATCTGGACATGTTGGGGGACGGGGATTCCCCGGGTCCGGGATTTACCCCCCACGACTC
CGCCCCCTACGGCGCTCTGGATATGGCCGACTTCGAGTTTGAGCAGATGTTTACCGATGCCCTTGGAATT
GACGAGTACGGTGGGTAGCTCGAGTCTAGAGGGCCCGTTTAAACCCGCTGATCAGCCTCGACTGTGCCTT
CTAGTTGCCAGCCATCTGTTGTTTGCCCCTCCCCCGTGCCTTCCTTGACCCTGGAAGGTGCCACTCCCAC
TGTCCTTTCCTAATAAAATGAGGAAATTGCATCGCATTGTCTGAGTAGGTGTCATTCTATTCTGGGGGGT
GGGGTGGGGCAGGACAGCAAGGGGGAGGATTGGGAAGACAATAGCAGGCATGCTGGGGATGCGGTGGGCT
CTATGGCTTCTGAGGCGGAAAGAACCAGCTGGGGCTCTAGGGGGTATCCCC
[124 nt withheld, positions 2502-2625]
C
[91 nt withheld, positions 2627-2717]
A
[49 nt withheld, positions 2719-2767]
CCTTTGACGTTGGAGTCCACGTTCTTT
[37 nt withheld, positions 2795-2831]
ACCCTATCTCGGTCTATTCTTTTGATTTATAAGGGATTTTGCCGATTTCGGCCTATTGGTTAAAAAATGA
GCTGATTTAACAAAAATTTAACGCGAATTAATTCTGTGGAATGTGTGTCAGTTAGGGTGTGGAAAGTCCC
CAGGCTCCCCAGCAGGCAGAAGTATGCAAAGCATGCATCTCAATTAGTCAGCAACCAGGTGTGGAAAGTC
CCCAGGCTCCCCAGCAGGCAGAAGTATGCAAAGCATGCATCTCAATTAGTCAGCAACCATAGTCCCGCCC
CTAACTCCGCCCATCCCGCCCCTAACTCCGCCCAGTTCCGCCCATTCTCCGCCCCATGGCTGACTAATTT
TTTTTATTTATGCAGAGGCCGAGGCCGCCTCTGCCTCTGAGCTATTCCAGAAGTAGTGAGGAGGCTTTTT
TGGAGGCCTAGGCTTTTGCAAAAAGCTCCCGGGAGCTTGTATATCCATTTTCGGATCTGATCAAGAGACA
GGATGAGGATCGTTTCGCATGATTGAACAAGATGGATTGCACGCAGGTTCTCCGGCCGCTTGGGTGGAGA
GGCTATTCGGCTATGACTGGGCACAACAGACAATCGGCTGCTCTGATGCCGCCGTGTTCCGGCTGTCAGC
GCAGGGGCGCCCGGTTCTTTTTGTCAAGACCGACCTGTCCGGTGCCCTGAATGAACTGCAGGACGAGGCA
GCGCGGCTATCGTGGCTGGCCACGACGGGCGTTCCTTGCGCAGCTGTGCTCGACGTTGTCACTGAAGCGG
GAAGGGACTGGCTGCTATTGGGCGAAGTGCCGGGGCAGGATCTCCTGTCATCTCACCTTGCTCCTGCCGA
GAAAGTATCCATCATGGCTGATGCAATGCGGCGGCTGCATACGCTTGATCCGGCTACCTGCCCATTCGAC
CACCAAGCGAAACATCGCATCGAGCGAGCACGTACTCGGATGGAAGCCGGTCTTGTCGATCAGGATGATC
TGGACGAAGAGCATCAGGGGCTCGCGCCAGCCGAACTGTTCGCCAGGCTCAAGGCGCGCATGCCCGACGG
CGAGGATCTCGTCGTGACCCATGGCGATGCCTGCTTGCCGAATATCATGGTGGAAAATGGCCGCTTTTCT
GGATTCATCGACTGTGGCCGGCTGGGTGTGGCGGACCGCTATCAGGACATAGCGTTGGCTACCCGTGATA
TTGCTGAAGAGCTTGGCGGCGAATGGGCTGACCGCTTCCTCGTGCTTTACGGTATCGCCGCTCCCGATTC
GCAGCGCATCGCCTTCTATCGCCTTCTTGACGAGTTCTTCTGAGCGGGACTCTGGGGTTCGAAATGACCG
ACCAAGCGACGCCCAACCTGCCATCACGAGATTTCGATTCCACCGCCGCCTTCTATGAAAGGTTGGGCTT
CGGAATCGTTTTCCGGGACGCCGGCTGGATGATCCTCCAGCGCGGGGATCTCATGCTGGAGTTCTTCGCC
CACCCCAACTTGTTTATTGCAGCTTATAATGGTTACAAATAAAGCAATAGCATCACAAATTTCACAAATA
AAGCATTTTTTTCACTGCATTCTAGTTGTGGTTTGTCCAAACTCATCAATGTATCTTATCATGTCTGTAT
ACCGTCGACCTCTAGCTAGAGCTTGGCGTAATCATGGTCATAGCTGTTTCCTGTGTGAAATTGTTATCCG
CTCACAATTCCACACAACATACGAGCCGGAAGCATAAAGTGTAAAGCCTGGGGTGCCTAATGAGTGAGCT
AACTCACATTAATTGCGTTGCGCTCACTGCCCGCTTTCCAGTCGGGAAACCTGTCGTGCCAGCTGCATTA
ATGAATCGGCCAACGCGCGGGGAGAGGCGGTTTGCGTATTGGGCGCTCTTCCGCTTCCTCGCTCACTGAC
TCGCTGCGCTCGGTCGTTCGGCTGCGGCGAGCGGTATCAGCTCACTCAAAGGCGGTAATACGGTTATCCA
CAGAATCAGGGGATAACGCAGGAAAGAACATGTGAGCAAAAGGCCAGCAAAAGGCCAGGAACCGTAAAAA
GGCCGCGTTGCTGGCGTTTTTCCATAGGCTCCGCCCCCCTGACGAGCATCACAAAAATCGACGCTCAAGT
CAGAGGTGGCGAAACCCGACAGGACTATAAAGATACCAGGCGTTTCCCCCTGGAAGCTCCCTCGTGCGCT
CTCCTGTTCCGACCCTGCCGCTTACCGGATACCTGTCCGCCTTTCTCCCTTCGGGAAGCGTGGCGCTTTC
TCATAGCTCACGCTGTAGGTATCTCAGTTCGGTGTAGGTCGTTCGCTCCAAGCTGGGCTGTGTGCACGAA
CCCCCCGTTCAGCCCGACCGCTGCGCCTTATCCGGTAACTATCGTCTTGAGTCCAACCCGGTAAGACACG
ACTTATCGCCACTGGCAGCAGCCACTGGTAACAGGATTAGCAGAGCGAGGTATGTAGGCGGTGCTACAGA
GTTCTTGAAGTGGTGGCCTAACTACGGCTACACTAGAAGAACAGTATTTGGTATCTGCGCTCTGCTGAAG
CCAGTTACCTTCGGAAAAAGAGTTGGTAGCTCTTGATCCGGCAAACAAACCACCGCTGGTAGCGGTTTTT
TTGTTTGCAAGCAGCAGATTACGCGCAGAAAAAAAGGATCTCAAGAAGATCCTTTGATCTTTTCTACGGG
GTCTGACGCTCAGTGGAACGAAAACTCACGTTAAGGGATTTTGGTCATGAGATTATCAAAAAGGATCTTC
ACCTAGATCCTTTTAAATTAAAAATGAAGTTTTAAATCAATCTAAAGTATATATGAGTAAACTTGGTCTG
ACAGTTACCAATGCTTAATCAGTGAGGCACCTATCTCAGCGATCTGTCTATTTCGTTCATCCATAGTTGC
CTGACTCCCCGTCGTGTAGATAACTACGATACGGGAGGGCTTACCATCTGGCCCCAGTGCTGCAATGATA
CCGCGAGACCCACGCTCACCGGCTCCAGATTTATCAGCAATAAACCAGCCAGCCGGAAGGGCCGAGCGCA
GAAGTGGTCCTGCAACTTTATCCGCCTCCATCCAGTCTATTAATTGTTGCCGGGAAGCTAGAGTAAGTAG
TTCGCCAGTTAATAGTTTGCGCAACGTTGTTGCCATTGCTACAGGCATCGTGGTGTCACGCTCGTCGTTT
GGTATGGCTTCATTCAGCTCCGGTTCCCAACGATCAAGGCGAGTTACATGATCCCCCATGTTGTGCAAAA
AAGCGGTTAGCTCCTTCGGTCCTCCGATCGTTGTCAGAAGTAAGTTGGCCGCAGTGTTATCACTCATGGT
TATGGCAGCACTGCATAATTCTCTTACTGTCATGCCATCCGTAAGATGCTTTTCTGTGACTGGTGAGTAC
TCAACCAAGTCATTCTGAGAATAGTGTATGCGGCGACCGAGTTGCTCTTGCCCGGCGTCAATACGGGATA
ATACCGCGCCACATAGCAGAACTTTAAAAGTGCTCATCATTGGAAAACGTTCTTCGGGGCGAAAACTCTC
AAGGATCTTACCGCTGTTGAGATCCAGTTCGATGTAACCCACTCGTGCACCCAACTGATCTTCAGCATCT
TTTACTTTCACCAGCGTTTCTGGGTGAGCAAAAACAGGAAGGCAAAATGCCGCAAAAAAGGGAATAAGGG
CGACACGGAAATGTTGAATACTCATACTCTTCCTTTTTCAATATTATTGAAGCATTTATCAGGGTTATTG
TCTCATGAGCGGATACATATTTGAATGTATTTAGAAAAATAAACAAATAGGGGTTCCGCGCACATTTCCC
CGAAAAGTGCCACCTGACGTC
