>Addgene plasmid #66348 | GPR26-Tango | depositor partial sequence | sequence record 113310 | GPR26
ATGAATTCCTGGGATGCCGGCCTGGCAGGTCTGCTCGTCGGCACGATGGGAGTGAGTCTCCTGTCTAATG
CACTGGTCCTCCTGTGCCTCCTGCATAGCGCTGATATCCGACGCCAGGCCCCAGCCCTGTTTACCCTGAA
TCTTACCTGCGGAAATCTCCTGTGCACCGTGGTGAACATGCCCCTGACACTGGCGGGCGTTGTCGCTCAG
CGACAGCCCGCTGGCGACAGACTTTGTAGACTGGCAGCCTTTCTCGACACATTCCTCGCAGCCAACTCCA
TGCTGAGCATGGCTGCATTGAGCATTGATAGGTGGGTGGCCGTCGTCTTCCCTCTGTCCTATCGAGCAAA
AATGAGACTCAGGGACGCGGCTCTGATGGTGGCATATACTTGGCTGCACGCTCTGACATTTCCTGCAGCT
GCGCTGGCACTGTCATGGCTTGGGTTCCACCAACTGTACGCCTCATGTACACTTTGCTCTAGGAGGCCAG
ACGAGAGGCTGCGATTCGCCGTCTTCACAGGCGCCTTCCATGCCCTGTCCTTCCTTCTTTCCTTCGTCGT
TCTGTGCTGTACTTACCTGAAGGTACTTAAAGTGGCTCGGTTTCATTGCAAGAGGATCGACGTCATCACG
ATGCAGACCCTCGTGCTTCTCGTAGATCTGCATCCTTCCGTCCGCGAGCGATGTCTGGAAGAGCAAAAGA
GACGCAGACAAAGAGCTACAAAGAAGATTAGCACCTTCATCGGCACATTCCTGGTTTGTTTTGCCCCCTA
CGTAATTACAAGACTTGTTGAGCTGTTTAGTACTGTTCCTATTGGGTCTCACTGGGGAGTACTTTCCAAA
TGTCTTGCTTACTCTAAAGCCGCAAGTGATCCTTTTGTGTATTCTTTGCTGCGGCACCAGTACCGGAAGA
GCTGTAAGGAAATCCTGAATAGGCTGCTCCACCGGCGAAGCATCCATTCTAGCGGGTTGACCGGAGATTC
CCACTCCCAGAACATACTGCCAGTAAGCGAA
