>Addgene plasmid #66348 | GPR26-Tango | addgene partial sequence | sequence record 119886 | CMV-F 5'-CGCAAATGGGCGGTAGGCGTG-3'
GCTCTCTGGCTAACTAGAGAACCCACTGCTTACTGGCTTATCGAAATTAATACGACTCACTATAGGGAGA
CCCAAGCTGGCTAGCGTTTAAACTTAAGCTTGGTACCGAGCTCGGATCCACTAGTCCAGTGTGGTGGAAT
TCTGCAGATATCCAGCACAGTGGCGGCCGCGCCACCATGAAGACGATCATCGCCCTGAGCTACATCTTCT
GCCTGGTATTCGCCGACTACAAGGACGATGATGACGCCAGCATCGATATGAATTCCTGGGATGCCGGCCT
GGCAGGTCTGCTCGTCGGCACGATGGGAGTGAGTCTCCTGTCTAATGCACTGGTCCTCCTGTGCCTCCTG
CATAGCGCTGATATCCGACGCCAGGCCCCAGCCCTGTTTACCCTGAATCTTACCTGCGGAAATCTCCTGT
GCACCGTGGTGAACATGCCCCTGACACTGGCGGGCGTTGTCGCTCAGCGACAGCCCGCTGGCGACAGACT
TTGTAGACTGGCAGCCTTTCTCGACACATTCCTCGCAGCCAACTCCATGCTGAGCATGGCTGCATTGAGC
ATTGATAGGTGGGTGGCCGTCGTCTTCCCTCTGTCCTATCGAGCAAAAATGAGACTCAGGGACGCGGCTC
TGATGGTGGCATATACTTGGCTGCACGCTCTGACATTTCCTGCAGCTGCGCTGGCACTGTCATGGCTTGG
GTTCCACCAACTGTACGCCTCATGTACACTTTGCTCTAGGAGGCCAGACGAGAGGCTGCGATTCGCCGTC
TTCACAGGCGCCTTCCATGCCCTGTCCTTCCTTCTTTCCTTCGTCGTTCTGTGCTGTACTTACCTGAAGG
TACTTAAAGTGGCTCGGTTTCATTGCAAGAGGATCGACGTCATCACGATGCAGACCCTCGTGCTTCTCGT
AGATCTGCATCCTTCCGTCCGCGAGCGATGTCTGG
