>Addgene plasmid #66348 | GPR26-Tango | addgene partial sequence | sequence record 119887 | Tet-R 5'-GGCGAGTTTACGGGTTGTTA-3'
GCTCTAATGCGCTGTTAATCACTTTACTTTTATCTAATCTTAGCTGGAAGTACAGGTTCTCACCGGTCGA
TGAAGTGTCCTTGGCCAGGGAGGAGCTGGCGGTGGTGCAGGACTCATCTTGGGGACCCAGGCTGGGTGGG
GTGCGTCCACCGGTATCGATTTCGCTTACTGGCAGTATGTTCTGGGAGTGGGAATCTCCGGTCAACCCGC
TAGAATGGATGCTTCGCCGGTGGAGCAGCCTATTCAGGATTTCCTTACAGCTCTTCCGGTACTGGTGCCG
CAGCAAAGAATACACAAAAGGATCACTTGCGGCTTTAGAGTAAGCAAGACATTTGGAAAGTACTCCCCAG
TGAGACCCAATAGGAACAGTACTAAACAGCTCAACAAGTCTTGTAATTACGTAGGGGGCAAAACAAACCA
GGAATGTGCCGATGAAGGTGCTAATCTTCTTTGTAGCTCTTTGTCTGCGTCTCTTTTGCTCTTCCAGACA
TCGCTCGCGGACGGAAGGATGCAGATCTACGAGAAGCACGAGGGTCTGCATCGTGATGACGTCGATCCTC
TTGCAATGAAACCGAGCCACTTTAAGTACCTTCAGGTAAGTACAGCACAGAACGACGAAGGAAAGAAGGA
AGGACAGGGCATGGAAGGCGCCTGTGAAGACGGCGAATCGCAGCCTCTCGTCTGGCCTCCTAGAGCAAAG
TGTACATGAGGCGTACAGTTGGTGGAACCCAAGCCATGACAGTGCCAGCGCAGCTGCAGGAAATGTCAGA
GCGTGCAGCCAAGTATATGCCACCATCAGAGCCGCGTCCCTGAGTCTCATTTTTGCTCGATAGGACAGAG
GGAAGACGACGGCCACCCACCTATCAATGCTCAATGCAGCCATGCTCAGCATGGAGTTGGCTGCGAGGAA
TGTGTCGAGAAAGGCTGCCAGTCTACAAAGTCTGTCGCCAGCGGGCTGTCGCTGAGCGACAACGCCCGCC
AGTGTCAGGGGCATGTTCACCACGGTGCACAGGAGATTTCCGCAGGTAA
